>Addgene plasmid #1107 | HMEKc-srcM | addgene partial sequence | sequence record 16466 | T7 5'-TAATACGACTCACTATAGGG-3'
GGGCCGCTCCTCAGGGTCCTTCCGCCAGCACTGGCACATGAGGTCATGCAGCGACTCGGGGCACTCGGGC
GGGCAGGGCATGCGGTAGCCCCTCTCCACCTGGTCCAGCACCTCCCTGTTGACCATCCCTGGGTATGGCA
CCCGGCCCTTGGTGGTCAGCTCAGTCAGCAGGATGCCGAAGGACCAGACATCCGACTTGATGGTGAACCG
GCCATAGAGGGCTGCCTCGGGGGCTGTCCACTTGATGGGGAACTTGGCACCTTGCCGTGCTGTGTACTCG
TTGTCCTCGATGAGGCGTGCCAGCCCAAAGTCAGCCACCTTGCACACCAGGTTCTCCCCCACCAGGATGT
TGGCCGCCCGCAGGTCTCGGTGCACGTAGTTCATC
