[The description below was written by a language model from this plasmid's Addgene catalogue record.]
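Description:
HMEKc-srcM is a yeast expression plasmid built on pRS313, a yeast–E. coli shuttle vector of the pRS series. From general knowledge of that backbone, pRS313 is a centromeric (CEN/ARS) plasmid carrying the HIS3 auxotrophic marker, so it is maintained at low copy in yeast under histidine selection. The record itself lists only ampicillin resistance for selection in bacteria and a low-copy designation. No feature table is provided, so the exact arrangement of elements cannot be confirmed beyond the catalogue fields.

The intermediate vector, called HMEK, was made by placing the MET3 promoter between the EcoRI and BamHI sites of pRS313. MET3 is a methionine-repressible yeast promoter, allowing expression to be switched on by removing methionine from the medium. This is useful for proteins such as Src kinases, whose activity can be toxic to yeast. The insert is c-src carrying the K295M substitution, cloned between EcoRI and ClaI sites, both of which are retained. Lysine 295 lies in the ATP-binding region of the kinase domain, and replacing it with methionine is a standard way of producing a catalytically inactive kinase. The record lists the species as Rous sarcoma virus, although c-src is conventionally the cellular counterpart of the viral v-src gene. It also lists "CSK" as an alternative name. No epitope tags or reporters are mentioned.

Based on the associated publication on Hsp90-dependent maturation of c-src, the plasmid most likely provides a kinase-dead c-src for regulated expression in yeast. There it could serve as a control or as a phosphorylation substrate in studies of chaperone dependence.
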