Addgene plasmid #1107: HMEKc-srcM
Depositing lab: Susan Lindquist. Depositing organization: Whitehead Institute for Biomedical Research. Publication: Maturation of the tyrosine kinase c-src as a kinase and as a substrate depends on the molecular chaperone Hsp90. Xu Y, Singer MA, Lindquist S. Proc Natl Acad Sci U S A 1999 Jan 5;96(1):109-14. 10.1073/pnas.96.1.109 PubMed 9874780.
Backbone
  Vector backbone: pRS313
  Backbone manufacturer: ATCC
  Backbone size w/o insert (bp): 4967
  Vector type: Yeast Expression
Growth in bacteria
  Bacterial resistance: Ampicillin, 100 μg/mL
  Growth temperature: 37°C
  Growth strain: DH5alpha
  Copy number: Low Copy
Gene/Insert
  Gene/Insert name: c-src (alt names: tyrosine kinase; c-src K295M; CSK)
  Species: Rous sarcoma virus
  Mutation: MET3 promoter inserted in EcoRI and BamHI of pRS313 (HMEK, unpublished) K295M mutation of c-src
  Cloning method: Restriction Enzyme; 5′ cloning site EcoRI (not destroyed); 3′ cloning site ClaI (not destroyed)
  Sequencing primers: 5′ T7; 3′ M13R
Terms and licenses: Academic/Nonprofit Terms; Industry Terms: Not Available to Industry
How to cite: HMEKc-srcM was a gift from Susan Lindquist (Addgene plasmid # 1107 ; http://n2t.net/addgene:1107 ; RRID:Addgene_1107)
